>Addgene plasmid #34789 | pHyVec1 | depositor full sequence | sequence record 41826 | pHyVec1 sequence 5128 bps
CTAAATTGTAAGCGTTAATATTTTGTTAAAATTCGCGTTAAATTTTTGTTAAATCAGCTCATTTTTTAAC
CAATAGGCCGAAATCGGCAAAATCCCTTATAAATCAAAAGAATAGACCGAGATAGGGT
[37 nt withheld, positions 129-165]
AAAGAACGTGGACTCCAACGTCAAAGG
[49 nt withheld, positions 193-241]
T
[91 nt withheld, positions 243-333]
G
[124 nt withheld, positions 335-458]
CCCATTCGCCATTCAGGCTGCGCAACTGTTGGGAAGGGCGATCGGTGCGGGCCTCTTCGCTATTACGCCA
GCTGGCGAAAGGGGGATGTGCTGCAAGGCGATTAAGTTGGGTAACGCCAGGGTTTTCCCAGTCACGACGT
TGTAAAACGACGGCCAGTGAGCGCGCGTAATACGACTCACTATAGGGCGAATTGGTTTTAAGCCGAGATG
CAGGATTCTGAATGAAAAAGAAAAAAAGAAGTCTCGGTAGAGTAAAAGTGATCGGTTTGCAACTGTAAAA
TTTATTGAAGTACCAATAATTTTATTTAAAATAAAACTGAAATATAAAGTTAAAGTTGCTGTTCTATAAG
TTTACCGAATTTTAAAACCATTGTAACGCTAGAGTAATATTTGAGTCTACTAAGTTAGTCCCCGCACTTT
TTAATCAAGCAATAAATACCCAAACTTTGCTTATTCAAATCAATAAACCAATATATCTCTTAAAATAAAG
TAAAAACTTCTGAAATTCTATAAAAAAAAATTTAATTTCGAAATATCAAATGTAACTTCAACACCGCACT
ATTTTCTTTTAAACAACTGATATAGTAATTACTTCTCAAAAACGTTATCTCAAGGTTTGTGATGTACTTA
AAACCACTCCTATTTTGTTACGCGTTTAAAAAAGCAAACATAAGTTGGTTTCTATTGATGAATGAGAACA
TATTTCATTTAAAGTTAAAATCCTACCAGTGGTTTCACTGTACGTAAACACCGTCAAAAAAACAGGAACG
TTTTTAAAGATTAATAATTGAAGTAAAAAAAATTTAATACCGGGGGTTAAAAAAATCTTTTAAAATAATT
ATAAATATATATATTAAAATTTATAAATTTTTAAACACATTTAAAATATATATTAAGTATAATAAAAGTA
ATATTATAAAAAAAAATTTAATTTTATAATTATTTTTATTAAATTTATAAATAATAGGTAAAACTTACAT
ATCCGTTTTATTTTTTCTTAATAAAATAACGCGTGCAAATTTTTGTCCATATAAAGACCTTTTCGAACAA
TAACTTTTTTGCTTAGCCGTTTTTTTTCTTATATGGTCAAAAAAGCGCTCAAGCGATTCACCATAAAAAG
CGCAATTAGTTCAGCGTTCGTTATTCAGAAGCTTCAGCTTTGCTTGATACTCAGCTCTTCTCTTTTTAAA
CAAAACACTTAATCAAAATGGCCGATGATGAAGTTGCCGCCCTCGCTGCAGCCCCGGTAGAAAAAATGAG
TAAAGGAGAAGAACTTTTCACTGGAGTTGTCCCAATTCTTGTTGAATTAGATGGTGATGTTAATGGGCAC
AAATTTTCTGTCAGTGGAGAGGGTGAAGGTGATGCAACATACGGAAAACTTACCCTTAAATTTATTTGCA
CTACTGGAAAACTACCTGTTCCATGGCCAACACTTGTCACTACTTTCTGTTATGGTGTTCAATGCTTTTC
AAGATACCCAGATCATATGAAACGGCATGACTTTTTCAAGAGTGCCATGCCCGAAGGTTATGTACAGGAA
AGAACTATATTTTTCAAAGATGACGGGAACTACAAGACACGTGCTGAAGTCAAGTTTGAAGGTGATACCC
TTGTTAATAGAATCGAGTTAAAAGGTATTGATTTTAAAGAAGATGGAAACATTCTTGGACACAAATTGGA
ATACAACTATAACTCACACAATGTATACATCATGGCAGACAAACAAAAGAATGGAATCAAAGTTAACTTC
AAAATTAGACACAACATTGAAGATGGAAGCGTTCAACTAGCAGACCATTATCAACAAAATACTCCAATTG
GCGATGGCCCTGTCCTTTTACCAGACAACCATTACCTGTCCACACAATCTGCCCTTTCGAAAGATCCCAA
CGAAAAGAGAGACCACATGGTCCTTCTTGAGTTTGTAACAGCTGCTGGGATTACACATGGCATGGATGAA
CTATACAAATAGCATTCGTAGAATTCACAATTCGATTATATTTATACTGGACTATTTTTACATCTGTTCG
GTTATTTTCACATTTATTTTTCTATATATATCTTATAAACGTTTTAAAACCCATGTAATTTTTGTTAAGC
TGTAATATAAAAGACGTCCTAACAAACTTCTTTTATTACTGAATTTCCTTTAATTATAATAAATAACAAG
TTTTAAAATAAATTCAGGCAATTAAGGCGCTCCTGAGGTACTAAAATTAATGTAAACATTTAAAATTAAC
TTGGATGGTCTTAAGTACTGTACTCGTGATTTTGTTATACTTTATTATTAGAAAAGTCGTCTATTAACTT
TTTGTTCCTTAATTTACTTGATTAAATTGTCGCTTAATTTATCAAATCAGGTTTTGCGCGTTATTTTAGA
GAAAAACTTATTAGAAAAATGAATAAGCAAAGTTTAGGCTAACATGTTTTTTTATTATTTTAAATAGTTC
AAGTCAATGACGTATAAACCAGCTTTTGTTCCCTTTAGTGAGGGTTAATTGCGCGCTTGGCGTAATCATG
GTCATAGCTGTTTCCTGTGTGAAATTGTTATCCGCTCACAATTCCACACAACATACGAGCCGGAAGCATA
AAGTGTAAAGCCTGGGGTGCCTAATGAGTGAGCTAACTCACATTAATTGCGTTGCGCTCACTGCCCGCTT
TCCAGTCGGGAAACCTGTCGTGCCAGCTGCATTAATGAATCGGCCAACGCGCGGGGAGAGGCGGTTTGCG
TATTGGGCGCTCTTCCGCTTCCTCGCTCACTGACTCGCTGCGCTCGGTCGTTCGGCTGCGGCGAGCGGTA
TCAGCTCACTCAAAGGCGGTAATACGGTTATCCACAGAATCAGGGGATAACGCAGGAAAGAACATGTGAG
CAAAAGGCCAGCAAAAGGCCAGGAACCGTAAAAAGGCCGCGTTGCTGGCGTTTTTCCATAGGCTCCGCCC
CCCTGACGAGCATCACAAAAATCGACGCTCAAGTCAGAGGTGGCGAAACCCGACAGGACTATAAAGATAC
CAGGCGTTTCCCCCTGGAAGCTCCCTCGTGCGCTCTCCTGTTCCGACCCTGCCGCTTACCGGATACCTGT
CCGCCTTTCTCCCTTCGGGAAGCGTGGCGCTTTCTCATAGCTCACGCTGTAGGTATCTCAGTTCGGTGTA
GGTCGTTCGCTCCAAGCTGGGCTGTGTGCACGAACCCCCCGTTCAGCCCGACCGCTGCGCCTTATCCGGT
AACTATCGTCTTGAGTCCAACCCGGTAAGACACGACTTATCGCCACTGGCAGCAGCCACTGGTAACAGGA
TTAGCAGAGCGAGGTATGTAGGCGGTGCTACAGAGTTCTTGAAGTGGTGGCCTAACTACGGCTACACTAG
AAGGACAGTATTTGGTATCTGCGCTCTGCTGAAGCCAGTTACCTTCGGAAAAAGAGTTGGTAGCTCTTGA
TCCGGCAAACAAACCACCGCTGGTAGCGGTGGTTTTTTTGTTTGCAAGCAGCAGATTACGCGCAGAAAAA
AAGGATCTCAAGAAGATCCTTTGATCTTTTCTACGGGGTCTGACGCTCAGTGGAACGAAAACTCACGTTA
AGGGATTTTGGTCATGAGATTATCAAAAAGGATCTTCACCTAGATCCTTTTAAATTAAAAATGAAGTTTT
AAATCAATCTAAAGTATATATGAGTAAACTTGGTCTGACAGTTACCAATGCTTAATCAGTGAGGCACCTA
TCTCAGCGATCTGTCTATTTCGTTCATCCATAGTTGCCTGACTCCCCGTCGTGTAGATAACTACGATACG
GGAGGGCTTACCATCTGGCCCCAGTGCTGCAATGATACCGCGAGACCCACGCTCACCGGCTCCAGATTTA
TCAGCAATAAACCAGCCAGCCGGAAGGGCCGAGCGCAGAAGTGGTCCTGCAACTTTATCCGCCTCCATCC
AGTCTATTAATTGTTGCCGGGAAGCTAGAGTAAGTAGTTCGCCAGTTAATAGTTTGCGCAACGTTGTTGC
CATTGCTACAGGCATCGTGGTGTCACGCTCGTCGTTTGGTATGGCTTCATTCAGCTCCGGTTCCCAACGA
TCAAGGCGAGTTACATGATCCCCCATGTTGTGCAAAAAAGCGGTTAGCTCCTTCGGTCCTCCGATCGTTG
TCAGAAGTAAGTTGGCCGCAGTGTTATCACTCATGGTTATGGCAGCACTGCATAATTCTCTTACTGTCAT
GCCATCCGTAAGATGCTTTTCTGTGACTGGTGAGTACTCAACCAAGTCATTCTGAGAATAGTGTATGCGG
CGACCGAGTTGCTCTTGCCCGGCGTCAATACGGGATAATACCGCGCCACATAGCAGAACTTTAAAAGTGC
TCATCATTGGAAAACGTTCTTCGGGGCGAAAACTCTCAAGGATCTTACCGCTGTTGAGATCCAGTTCGAT
GTAACCCACTCGTGCACCCAACTGATCTTCAGCATCTTTTACTTTCACCAGCGTTTCTGGGTGAGCAAAA
ACAGGAAGGCAAAATGCCGCAAAAAAGGGAATAAGGGCGACACGGAAATGTTGAATACTCATACTCTTCC
TTTTTCAATATTATTGAAGCATTTATCAGGGTTATTGTCTCATGAGCGGATACATATTTGAATGTATTTA
GAAAAATAAACAAATAGGGGTTCCGCGCACATTTCCCCGAAAAGTGCCAC
Features (pLannotate 1.2.2; 12 found; start..end, strand, type, name):
     30..458     -  rep_origin     f1 ori (sequence partly withheld): f1 bacteriophage origin of replication; arrow indicates direction of (+) strand synthesis
    463..618     -  CDS            lacZα (fragment): LacZα fragment of β-galactosidase; lacZ fragment
    626..644     +  promoter       T7 promoter: promoter for bacteriophage T7 RNA polymerase
   1714..2430    +  CDS            GFP: Aequoria victoria green fluorescent protein
   2940..2958    -  promoter       T3 promoter: promoter for bacteriophage T3 RNA polymerase
   3003..3019    -  protein_bind   lac operator: The lac repressor binds to the lac operator to inhibit transcription in E. coli. This inhibition can be relieved by adding lactose or isopropyl-β-D-thiogalactopyranoside (IPTG). lac repressor encoded by lacI
   3027..3057    -  promoter       lac promoter: promoter for the E. coli lac operon
   3072..3093    -  protein_bind   CAP binding site: CAP binding activates transcription in the presence of cAMP. E. coli catabolite activator protein
   3106..3198    -  CDS            lacI (fragment): lac repressor; lacI; The lac repressor binds to the lac operator to inhibit transcription in E. coli. This inhibition can be relieved by adding lactose or isopropyl-β-D-thiogalactopyranoside (IPTG).
   3381..3969    -  rep_origin     ori: high-copy-number ColE1/pMB1/pBR322/pUC origin of replication
   4140..5000    -  CDS            AmpR: β-lactamase; bla; confers resistance to ampicillin, carbenicillin, and related antibiotics
   5001..5105    -  promoter       AmpR promoter: bla
