[The description below was written by a language model from this plasmid's Addgene catalogue record and pLannotate feature annotations shown in this document.]
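Description:
pHyVec1 is an empty-backbone expression vector for Hydra, derived from the pBluescript II SK+ phagemid and about 5.1 kb in length. It is propagated in E. coli as a high-copy plasmid through a ColE1/pUC-type origin and is selected with ampicillin via the β-lactamase gene and its native promoter. Other pBluescript elements remain: the f1 origin, which permits single-stranded DNA production with helper phage, a lacZα fragment, the lac promoter, operator and CAP site, a short lacI remnant, and the T7 and T3 phage promoters that flank the former polylinker region.

The Hydra expression cassette sits between the T7 and T3 promoters. According to the catalogue entry, expression is driven by the Hydra vulgaris actin promoter, and the backbone encodes an actin/GFP fusion, with the tag listed as C-terminal. The automated annotation identifies only the Aequorea victoria GFP coding sequence in this region. The roughly 1 kb upstream of GFP and the roughly 500 bp downstream are unannotated. These stretches presumably hold the actin promoter, the actin-derived coding portion and any 3' processing sequences, but the feature table does not confirm their positions or extent. No selectable marker for Hydra is annotated, so fluorescence appears to be the only readout in the animal.

The record gives no purpose beyond "empty backbone". The design suits use as a starting vector for GFP-based expression constructs in Hydra, either for labelling cells with GFP from a strong, broadly active actin promoter or for building derivatives in which a sequence of interest is placed in the cassette. The cloning sites available for this are not stated in the record.
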