Addgene plasmid #34789: pHyVec1
Purpose: (Empty Backbone)
Depositing lab: Rob Steele. Depositing organization: University of California, Irvine.
Backbone
  Vector backbone: Derived from pBluescript II SK+
  Backbone manufacturer: Stratagene
  Vector type: Hydra Expression
  Promoter: Hydra vulgaris actin promoter
  Tag / fusion protein: Actin/GFP fusion protein (C terminal on backbone)
Growth in bacteria
  Bacterial resistance: Ampicillin, 100 μg/mL
  Growth temperature: 37°C
  Growth strain: DH5alpha
  Copy number: High Copy
Terms and licenses: Academic/Nonprofit Terms; Industry Terms: Not Available to Industry
How to cite: pHyVec1 was a gift from Rob Steele (Addgene plasmid # 34789 ; http://n2t.net/addgene:34789 ; RRID:Addgene_34789)
