>Addgene plasmid #34789 | pHyVec1 | addgene partial sequence | sequence record 42660 | GFP-F 5'-GGTCCTTCTTGAGTTTGTAAC-3'
ACTATACAAATAGCATTCGTAGAATTCACAATTCGATTATATTTATACTGGACTATTTTTACATCTGTTC
GGTTATTTTCACATTTATTTTTCTATATATATCTTATAAACGTTTTAAAACCCATGTAATTTTTGTTAAG
CTGTAATATAAAAGACGTCCTAACAAACTTCTTTTATTACTGAATTTCCTTTAATTATAATAAATAACAA
GTTTTAAAATAAATTCAGGCAATTAAGGCGCTCCTGAGGTACTAAAATTAATGTAAACATTTAAAATTAA
CTTGGATGGTCTTAAGTACTGTACTCGTGATTTTGTTATACTTTATTATTAGAAAAGTCGTCTATTAACT
TTTTGTTCCTTAATTTACTTGATTAAATTGTCGCTTAATTTATCAAATCAGGTTTTGCGCGTTATTTTAG
AGAAAAACTTATTAGAAAAATGAATAAGCAAAGTTTAGGCTAACATGTTTTTTTATTATTTTAAATAGTT
CAAGTCAATGACGTATAAACCAGCTTTTGTTCCCTTTAGTGAGGGTTAATTGCGCGCTTGGCGTAATCAT
GGTCATAGCTGTTTCCTGTGTGAAATTGTTATCCGCTCACAATTCCACACAACATACGAGCCGGAAGCAT
AAAGTGTAAAGCCTGGGGTGCCTAATGAGTGAGCTAACTCACATTAATTGCGTTGCGCTCACTGCCCGCT
TTCCAGTCGGGAAACCTGTCGTGCCAGCTGCATTAATGAATCGGCCAACGCGCGGGGAGAGGCGGTTTGC
GTATTGGGCGCTCTTCCGCTTCCTCGCTCACTGACTCGCTGCGCTCGGTCGTTCGG
